Addgene plasmid #144824: TFORF3348
Purpose: Lentiviral vector for overexpressing transcription factor ORFs with unique 24-bp barcodes. Barcodes facilitate identification of transcription factors in pooled screens.
Depositing lab: Feng Zhang. Depositing organization: Broad Institute. Publication: A transcription factor atlas of directed differentiation. Joung J, Ma S, Tay T, Geiger-Schuller KR, Kirchgatterer PC, Verdine VK, Guo B, Arias-Garcia MA, Allen WE, Singh A, Kuksenko O, Abudayyeh OO, Gootenberg JS, Fu Z, Macrae RK, Buenrostro JD, Regev A, Zhang F. Cell. 2023 Jan 5;186(1):209-229.e26. doi: 10.1016/j.cell.2022.11.026. PubMed 36608654.
Backbone
  Vector backbone: pLX_TRC317
  Backbone manufacturer: Broad Institute Genetic Perturbation Platform
  Backbone size w/o insert (bp): 8264
  Vector type: Mammalian Expression, Lentiviral
  Selectable markers: Puromycin
Growth in bacteria
  Bacterial resistance: Ampicillin, 100 μg/mL
  Growth temperature: 37°C
  Growth strain: NEB Stable
  Copy number: High Copy
Gene/Insert
  Gene/Insert name: PITX2
  Species: H. sapiens (human)
  Insert size (bp): 1178
  Entrez Gene: PITX2 (a.k.a. ARP1, ASGD4, Brx1, IDG2, IGDS, IGDS2, IHG2, IRID2, Otlx2, PTX2, RGS, RIEG, RIEG1, RS)
  Promoter: EF1a
  Tag / fusion protein: V5 (C terminal on insert)
  Cloning method: Gateway Cloning
  Sequencing primers: 5′ GGGTGGAGACTGAAGTTAGGCCAG; 3′ CACATAGCGTAAAAGGAGCAACATAG
Resource information
  A portion of this plasmid was derived from a plasmid made by: Broad Institute Genetic Perturbation Platform
Terms and licenses: Academic/Nonprofit Terms; Industry Terms: Not Available to Industry
Depositor comments: NM_000325.5 Please test multiple small colonies in case of plasmid recombination. To make this collection available in a timely manner, a portion of this collection was not fully sequenced by Addgene. If an Addgene verified full plasmid sequence is not available, please contact us prior to placing an order to request the full sequence.
How to cite: TFORF3348 was a gift from Feng Zhang (Addgene plasmid # 144824 ; http://n2t.net/addgene:144824 ; RRID:Addgene_144824)
