[The description below was written by a language model from this plasmid's Addgene catalogue record and pLannotate feature annotations shown in this document.]
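Description:
TFORF3348 is a third-generation-style, self-inactivating lentiviral expression plasmid built on the pLX_TRC317 backbone and carrying the human transcription factor PITX2 as a Gateway-cloned open reading frame. It belongs to a barcoded transcription factor ORF collection, in which each clone carries a unique 24-bp barcode so that the overexpressed factor can be identified by sequencing in pooled screens. The barcode itself is not annotated in the feature table. In bacteria the plasmid replicates from a high-copy ColE1/pUC origin and is selected with ampicillin through the bla gene. An f1 origin and remnants of a lac/lacZα cloning region with flanking T7 and T3 promoters are also present. The depositor notes a risk of recombination, which is typical of plasmids carrying LTR repeats.

The viral genome is transcribed from an RSV promoter fused to a truncated HIV-1 5' LTR. This is followed by the Ψ packaging signal with a gag fragment, the Rev response element for nuclear export of the full-length RNA, and a cPPT/CTS element. It ends in a ΔU3 3' LTR, which inactivates LTR promoter activity after integration, followed by an SV40 polyadenylation signal. Within this unit there are two cassettes. An SV40 early promoter drives puromycin N-acetyltransferase for selection of transduced mammalian cells. The EF-1α promoter drives PITX2, which is flanked by attB1 and attB2 sites and fused at its C terminus to a V5 epitope tag for detection. A downstream WPRE enhances transcript stability and expression. The construct is used for constitutive PITX2 overexpression in transduced mammalian cells, for example in directed-differentiation or cell-fate screens.
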