Features (pLannotate 1.2.2; 34 found; start..end, strand, type, name):
      5..231     +  promoter       RSV promoter: Rous sarcoma virus enhancer/promoter
    232..412     +  LTR            5' LTR (truncated): truncated 5' long terminal repeat (LTR) from HIV-1
    459..584     +  misc_feature   HIV-1 Ψ: packaging signal of human immunodeficiency virus type 1
    568..931     +  CDS            HIV-1 gag (fragment): gag protein from human immunodeficiency virus 1; gag
   1077..1310    +  misc_feature   RRE: The Rev response element (RRE) of HIV-1 allows for Rev-dependent mRNA export from the nucleus to the cytoplasm.
   1687..1713    +  CDS            Rev (fragment): human immunodeficiency virus 1 (HIV-1) Rev protein; rev; enhances nuclear export of unspliced and incompletely spliced viral mRNAs
   1720..1743    +  promoter       SV40 promoter (fragment): SV40 early promoter
   1744..1815    +  promoter       SV40 promoter (fragment): SV40 enhancer and early promoter
   1839..1974    +  rep_origin     SV40 ori: SV40 origin of replication
   2020..2616    +  CDS            PuroR (fragment): puromycin N-acetyltransferase; pac from Streptomyces; confers resistance to puromycin
   2665..2782    +  misc_feature   cPPT/CTS: central polypurine tract and central termination sequence of HIV-1
   2847..2913    +  CDS            small t antigen (fragment): SV40 (simian virus 40) small t antigen
   2920..4098    +  promoter       EF-1α promoter: strong constitutive promoter for human elongation factor EF-1α
   4119..4136    +  protein_bind   attB1 (fragment): mutant version of attB; core recombination site for the Gateway® BP reaction BP Clonase™
   4334..5113    +  CDS            PITX2 (fragment): PITX2_HUMAN - Also known as ARP1, RGS, RIEG, RIEG1. Experimental evidence at protein level: Swiss-Prot protein existence level 1. Controls cell proliferation in a tissue-specific manner and is involved in morphogenesis. During embryonic development, exerts a role in the expansion of muscle progenitors. May play a role in the proper localization of asymmetric organs such as the heart and stomach. Isoform PTX2C is involved in left-right asymmetry the developing embryo (By similarity). From Homo sapiens (Human).
   5116..5139    -  protein_bind   attB2: mutant version of attB; recombination site for the Gateway® BP reaction BP Clonase™
   5147..5188    +  CDS            V5 tag: epitope tag from simian virus 5
   5204..5257    +  promoter       U6 promoter (fragment): RNA polymerase III promoter for human U6 snRNA
   5299..5887    +  misc_feature   WPRE: woodchuck hepatitis virus posttranscriptional regulatory element
   5938..5957    +  misc_feature   cPPT/CTS (fragment): central polypurine tract and central termination sequence of HIV-1
   5959..6192    +  LTR            3' LTR (ΔU3): self-inactivating 3' long terminal repeat (LTR) from HIV-1
   6270..6391    +  polyA_signal   SV40 poly(A) signal: SV40 polyadenylation signal
   6431..6566    +  rep_origin     SV40 ori: SV40 origin of replication
   6587..6605    -  promoter       T7 promoter: promoter for bacteriophage T7 RNA polymerase
   6613..6768    +  CDS            lacZα (fragment): LacZα fragment of β-galactosidase; lacZ fragment
   6773..7201    +  rep_origin     f1 ori (sequence partly withheld): f1 bacteriophage origin of replication; arrow indicates direction of (+) strand synthesis
   7254..7358    +  promoter       AmpR promoter: bla
   7359..8219    +  CDS            AmpR: β-lactamase; bla; confers resistance to ampicillin, carbenicillin, and related antibiotics
   8390..8978    +  rep_origin     ori: high-copy-number ColE1/pMB1/pBR322/pUC origin of replication
   9161..9253    +  CDS            lacI (fragment): lac repressor; lacI; The lac repressor binds to the lac operator to inhibit transcription in E. coli. This inhibition can be relieved by adding lactose or isopropyl-β-D-thiogalactopyranoside (IPTG).
   9266..9287    +  protein_bind   CAP binding site: CAP binding activates transcription in the presence of cAMP. E. coli catabolite activator protein
   9302..9332    +  promoter       lac promoter: promoter for the E. coli lac operon
   9340..9356    +  protein_bind   lac operator: The lac repressor binds to the lac operator to inhibit transcription in E. coli. This inhibition can be relieved by adding lactose or isopropyl-β-D-thiogalactopyranoside (IPTG). lac repressor encoded by lacI
   9401..9419    +  promoter       T3 promoter: promoter for bacteriophage T3 RNA polymerase
>Addgene plasmid #144824 | TFORF3348 | addgene full sequence | sequence record 391553 | Addgene NGS Result
TTAATGTAGTCTTATGCAATACTCTTGTAGTCTTGCAACATGGTAACGATGAGTTAGCAACATGCCTTAC
AAGGAGAGAAAAAGCACCGTGCATGCCGATTGGTGGAAGTAAGGTGGTACGATCGTGCCTTATTAGGAAG
GCAACAGACGGGTCTGACATGGATTGGACGAACCACTGAATTGCCGCATTGCAGAGATATTGTATTTAAG
TGCCTAGCTCGATACATAAACGGGTCTCTCTGGTTAGACCAGATCTGAGCCTGGGAGCTCTCTGGCTAAC
TAGGGAACCCACTGCTTAAGCCTCAATAAAGCTTGCCTTGAGTGCTTCAAGTAGTGTGTGCCCGTCTGTT
GTGTGACTCTGGTAACTAGAGATCCCTCAGACCCTTTTAGTCAGTGTGGAAAATCTCTAGCAGTGGCGCC
CGAACAGGGACTTGAAAGCGAAAGGGAAACCAGAGGAGCTCTCTCGACGCAGGACTCGGCTTGCTGAAGC
GCGCACGGCAAGAGGCGAGGGGCGGCGACTGGTGAGTACGCCAAAAATTTTGACTAGCGGAGGCTAGAAG
GAGAGAGATGGGTGCGAGAGCGTCAGTATTAAGCGGGGGAGAATTAGATCGCGATGGGAAAAAATTCGGT
TAAGGCCAGGGGGAAAGAAAAAATATAAATTAAAACATATAGTATGGGCAAGCAGGGAGCTAGAACGATT
CGCAGTTAATCCTGGCCTGTTAGAAACATCAGAAGGCTGTAGACAAATACTGGGACAGCTACAACCATCC
CTTCAGACAGGATCAGAAGAACTTAGATCATTATATAATACAGTAGCAACCCTCTATTGTGTGCATCAAA
GGATAGAGATAAAAGACACCAAGGAAGCTTTAGACAAGATAGAGGAAGAGCAAAACAAAAGTAAGACCAC
CGCACAGCAAGCGGCCGCTGATCTTCAGACCTGGAGGAGGAGATATGAGGGACAATTGGAGAAGTGAATT
ATATAAATATAAAGTAGTAAAAATTGAACCATTAGGAGTAGCACCCACCAAGGCAAAGAGAAGAGTGGTG
CAGAGAGAAAAAAGAGCAGTGGGAATAGGAGCTTTGTTCCTTGGGTTCTTGGGAGCAGCAGGAAGCACTA
TGGGCGCAGCGTCAATGACGCTGACGGTACAGGCCAGACAATTATTGTCTGGTATAGTGCAGCAGCAGAA
CAATTTGCTGAGGGCTATTGAGGCGCAACAGCATCTGTTGCAACTCACAGTCTGGGGCATCAAGCAGCTC
CAGGCAAGAATCCTGGCTGTGGAAAGATACCTAAAGGATCAACAGCTCCTGGGGATTTGGGGTTGCTCTG
GAAAACTCATTTGCACCACTGCTGTGCCTTGGAATGCTAGTTGGAGTAATAAATCTCTGGAACAGATTTG
GAATCACACGACCTGGATGGAGTGGGACAGAGAAATTAACAATTACACAAGCTTAATACACTCCTTAATT
GAAGAATCGCAAAACCAGCAAGAAAAGAATGAACAAGAATTATTGGAATTAGATAAATGGGCAAGTTTGT
GGAATTGGTTTAACATAACAAATTGGCTGTGGTATATAAAATTATTCATAATGATAGTAGGAGGCTTGGT
AGGTTTAAGAATAGTTTTTGCTGTACTTTCTATAGTGAATAGAGTTAGGCAGGGATATTCACCATTATCG
TTTCAGACCCACCTCCCAACCCCGAGGGGACCCATGCATTGCATCTCAATTAGTCAGCAACCAGGTGTGG
AAAGTCCCCAGGCTCCCCAGCAGGCAGAAGTATGCAAAGCATGCGTCTCAATTAGTCAGCAACCATAGTC
CCGCCCCTAACTCCGCCCATCCCGCCCCTAACTCCGCCCAGTTCCGCCCATTCTCCGCCCCATGGCTGAC
TAATTTTTTTTATTTATGCAGAGGCCGAGGCCGCCTCGGCCTCTGAGCTATTCCAGAAGTAGTGAGGAGG
CTTTTTTGGAGGCCTAGGCTTTTGCAAAAAGCTTTCTAGAGGTACCACCGGAGCTTACCATGACCGAGTA
CAAGCCCACGGTGCGCCTCGCCACCCGCGACGACGTCCCCAGGGCCGTACGCACCCTCGCCGCCGCGTTC
GCCGACTACCCCGCCACGCGCCACACCGTCGATCCGGACCGCCACATCGAGCGGGTCACCGAGCTGCAAG
AACTCTTCCTCACGCGCGTCGGGCTCGACATCGGCAAGGTGTGGGTCGCGGACGACGGCGCCGCCGTGGC
GGTCTGGACCACGCCGGAGAGCGTCGAAGCGGGGGCGGTGTTCGCCGAGATCGGCCCGCGCATGGCCGAG
TTGAGCGGTTCCCGGCTGGCCGCGCAGCAACAGATGGAAGGCCTCCTGGCGCCGCACCGGCCCAAGGAGC
CCGCGTGGTTCCTGGCCACCGTCGGCGTCTCGCCCGACCACCAGGGCAAGGGTCTGGGCAGCGCCGTCGT
GCTCCCCGGAGTGGAGGCGGCCGAGCGCGCCGGGGTGCCCGCCTTCCTGGAGACCTCCGCGCCCCGCAAC
CTCCCCTTCTACGAGCGGCTCGGCTTCACCGTCACCGCCGACGTCGAGGTGCCCGAAGGACCGCGCACCT
GGTGCATGACCCGCAAGCCCGGTGCCAGTTAACGAATTCTAGATCTTGAGACAAATGGCAGTATTCATCC
ACAATTTTAAAAGAAAAGGGGGGATTGGGGGGTACAGTGCAGGGGAAAGAATAGTAGACATAATAGCAAC
AGACATACAAACTAAAGAATTACAAAAACAAATTACAAAAATTCAAAATTTTCGGGTTTATTACAGGGAC
AGCAGAGATCCACTTTGGCGCCGGCTCGAGGCCTGCAGGTGCAAAGATGGATAAAGTTTTAAACAGAGAG
GAATCTTTGCAGCTAATGGACCTTCTAGGTCTTGAAAGGAGTGGGAATTGGCTCCGGTGCCCGTCAGTGG
GCAGAGCGCACATCGCCCACAGTCCCCGAGAAGTTGGGGGGAGGGGTCGGCAATTGAACCGGTGCCTAGA
GAAGGTGGCGCGGGGTAAACTGGGAAAGTGATGTCGTGTACTGGCTCCGCCTTTTTCCCGAGGGTGGGGG
AGAACCGTATATAAGTGCAGTAGTCGCCGTGAACGTTCTTTTTCGCAACGGGTTTGCCGCCAGAACACAG
GTAAGTGCCGTGTGTGGTTCCCGCGGGCCTGGCCTCTTTACGGGTTATGGCCCTTGCGTGCCTTGAATTA
CTTCCACCTGGCTGCAGTACGTGATTCTTGATCCCGAGCTTCGGGTTGGAAGTGGGTGGGAGAGTTCGAG
GCCTTGCGCTTAAGGAGCCCCTTCGCCTCGTGCTTGAGTTGAGGCCTGGCCTGGGCGCTGGGGCCGCCGC
GTGCGAATCTGGTGGCACCTTCGCGCCTGTCTCGCTGCTTTCGATAAGTCTCTAGCCATTTAAAATTTTT
GATGACCTGCTGCGACGCTTTTTTTCTGGCAAGATAGTCTTGTAAATGCGGGCCAAGATCTGCACACTGG
TATTTCGGTTTTTGGGGCCGCGGGCGGCGACGGGGCCCGTGCGTCCCAGCGCACATGTTCGGCGAGGCGG
GGCCTGCGAGCGCGGCCACCGAGAATCGGACGGGGGTAGTCTCAAGCTGGCCGGCCTGCTCTGGTGCCTG
GCCTCGCGCCGCCGTGTATCGCCCCGCCCTGGGCGGCAAGGCTGGCCCGGTCGGCACCAGTTGCGTGAGC
GGAAAGATGGCCGCTTCCCGGCCCTGCTGCAGGGAGCTCAAAATGGAGGACGCGGCGCTCGGGAGAGCGG
GCGGGTGAGTCACCCACACAAAGGAAAAGGGCCTTTCCGTCCTCAGCCGTCGCTTCATGTGACTCCACGG
AGTACCGGGCGCCGTCCAGGCACCTCGATTAGTTCTCGAGCTTTTGGAGTACGTCGTCTTTAGGTTGGGG
GGAGGGGTTTTATGCGATGGAGTTTCCCCACACTGAGTGGGTGGAGACTGAAGTTAGGCCAGCTTGGCAC
TTGATGTAATTCTCCTTGGAATTTGCCCTTTTTGAGTTTGGATCTTGGTTCATTCTCAAGCCTCAGACAG
TGGTTCAAAGTTTTTTTCTTCCATTTCAGGTGTCGTGAGGCTAGCATCGATTGATCAACAAGTTTGTACA
AAAAAGTTGGCATGAACTGCATGAAAGGCCCGCTTCACTTGGAGCACCGAGCAGCGGGGACCAAGCTGTC
GGCCGTCTCCTCATCTTCCTGTCACCATCCCCAGCCGTTAGCCATGGCTTCGGTTCTGGCTCCCGGTCAG
CCCCGGTCGCTGGACTCCTCCAAGCACAGGCTGGAGGTGCACACCATCTCCGACACCTCCAGCCCGGAGG
CCGCAGAGAAAGATAAAAGCCAGCAGGGGAAGAATGAGGACGTGGGCGCCGAGGACCCGTCTAAGAAGAA
GCGGCAAAGGCGGCAGCGGACTCACTTTACCAGCCAGCAGCTCCAGGAGCTGGAGGCCACTTTCCAGAGG
AACCGCTACCCGGACATGTCCACACGCGAAGAAATCGCTGTGTGGACCAACCTTACGGAAGCCCGAGTCC
GGGTTTGGTTCAAGAATCGTCGGGCCAAATGGAGAAAGAGGGAGCGCAACCAGCAGGCCGAGCTATGCAA
GAATGGCTTCGGGCCGCAGTTCAATGGGCTCATGCAGCCCTACGACGACATGTACCCAGGCTATTCCTAC
AACAACTGGGCCGCCAAGGGCCTTACATCCGCCTCCCTATCCACCAAGAGCTTCCCCTTCTTCAACTCTA
TGAACGTCAACCCCCTGTCATCACAGAGCATGTTTTCCCCACCCAACTCTATCTCGTCCATGAGCATGTC
GTCCAGCATGGTGCCCTCAGCAGTGACAGGCGTCCCGGGCTCCAGTCTCAACAGCCTGAATAACTTGAAC
AACCTGAGTAGCCCGTCGCTGAATTCCGCGGTGCCGACGCCTGCCTGTCCTTACGCGCCGCCGACTCCTC
CGTATGTTTATAGGGACACGTGTAACTCGAGCCTGGCCAGCCTGAGACTGAAAGCAAAGCAGCACTCCAG
CTTCGGCTACGCCAGCGTGCAGAACCCGGCCTCCAACCTGAGTGCTTGCCAGTATGCAGTGGACCGGCCC
GTGTGCCCAACTTTCTTGTACAAAGTGGTTGATATCGGTAAGCCTATCCCTAACCCTCTCCTCGGTCTCG
ATTCTACGTAGTAATGAACTAGTCCGTAACTTGAAAGTATTTCGATTTCTTGGCTTTATATATCTTGTGG
AAAGGACGAATGTTATCAGATCCCCCGCAACGGACGCGTTAAGTCGACAATCAACCTCTGGATTACAAAA
TTTGTGAAAGATTGACTGGTATTCTTAACTATGTTGCTCCTTTTACGCTATGTGGATACGCTGCTTTAAT
GCCTTTGTATCATGCTATTGCTTCCCGTATGGCTTTCATTTTCTCCTCCTTGTATAAATCCTGGTTGCTG
TCTCTTTATGAGGAGTTGTGGCCCGTTGTCAGGCAACGTGGCGTGGTGTGCACTGTGTTTGCTGACGCAA
CCCCCACTGGTTGGGGCATTGCCACCACCTGTCAGCTCCTTTCCGGGACTTTCGCTTTCCCCCTCCCTAT
TGCCACGGCGGAACTCATCGCCGCCTGCCTTGCCCGCTGCTGGACAGGGGCTCGGCTGTTGGGCACTGAC
AATTCCGTGGTGTTGTCGGGGAAATCATCGTCCTTTCCTTGGCTGCTCGCCTGTGTTGCCACCTGGATTC
TGCGCGGGACGTCCTTCTGCTACGTCCCTTCGGCCCTCAATCCAGCGGACCTTCCTTCCCGCGGCCTGCT
GCCGGCTCTGCGGCCTCTTCCGCGTCTTCGCCTTCGCCCTCAGACGAGTCGGATCTCCCTTTGGGCCGCC
TCCCCGCGTCGACTTTAAGACCAATGACTTACAAGGCAGCTGTAGATCTTAGCCACTTTTTAAAAGAAAA
GGGGGGACTGGAAGGGCTAATTCACTCCCAACGAAGACAAGATCTGCTTTTTGCTTGTACTGGGTCTCTC
TGGTTAGACCAGATCTGAGCCTGGGAGCTCTCTGGCTAACTAGGGAACCCACTGCTTAAGCCTCAATAAA
GCTTGCCTTGAGTGCTTCAAGTAGTGTGTGCCCGTCTGTTGTGTGACTCTGGTAACTAGAGATCCCTCAG
ACCCTTTTAGTCAGTGTGGAAAATCTCTAGCAGTACGTATAGTAGTTCATGTCATCTTATTATTCAGTAT
TTATAACTTGCAAAGAAATGAATATCAGAGAGTGAGAGGAACTTGTTTATTGCAGCTTATAATGGTTACA
AATAAAGCAATAGCATCACAAATTTCACAAATAAAGCATTTTTTTCACTGCATTCTAGTTGTGGTTTGTC
CAAACTCATCAATGTATCTTATCATGTCTGGCTCTAGCTATCCCGCCCCTAACTCCGCCCATCCCGCCCC
TAACTCCGCCCAGTTCCGCCCATTCTCCGCCCCATGGCTGACTAATTTTTTTTATTTATGCAGAGGCCGA
GGCCGCCTCGGCCTCTGAGCTATTCCAGAAGTAGTGAGGAGGCTTTTTTGGAGGCCTAGGGACGTACCCA
ATTCGCCCTATAGTGAGTCGTATTACGCGCGCTCACTGGCCGTCGTTTTACAACGTCGTGACTGGGAAAA
CCCTGGCGTTACCCAACTTAATCGCCTTGCAGCACATCCCCCTTTCGCCAGCTGGCGTAATAGCGAAGAG
GCCCGCACCGATCGCCCTTCCCAACAGTTGCGCAGCCTGAATGGCGAATGGG
[124 nt withheld, positions 6773-6896]
C
[91 nt withheld, positions 6898-6988]
A
[49 nt withheld, positions 6990-7038]
CCTTTGACGTTGGAGTCCACGTTCTTT
[37 nt withheld, positions 7066-7102]
ACCCTATCTCGGTCTATTCTTTTGATTTATAAGGGATTTTGCCGATTTCGGCCTATTGGTTAAAAAATGA
GCTGATTTAACAAAAATTTAACGCGAATTTTAACAAAATATTAACGCTTACAATTTAGGTGGCACTTTTC
GGGGAAATGTGCGCGGAACCCCTATTTGTTTATTTTTCTAAATACATTCAAATATGTATCCGCTCATGAG
ACAATAACCCTGATAAATGCTTCAATAATATTGAAAAAGGAAGAGTATGAGTATTCAACATTTCCGTGTC
GCCCTTATTCCCTTTTTTGCGGCATTTTGCCTTCCTGTTTTTGCTCACCCAGAAACGCTGGTGAAAGTAA
AAGATGCTGAAGATCAGTTGGGTGCACGAGTGGGTTACATCGAACTGGATCTCAACAGCGGTAAGATCCT
TGAGAGTTTTCGCCCCGAAGAACGTTTTCCAATGATGAGCACTTTTAAAGTTCTGCTATGTGGCGCGGTA
TTATCCCGTATTGACGCCGGGCAAGAGCAACTCGGTCGCCGCATACACTATTCTCAGAATGACTTGGTTG
AGTACTCACCAGTCACAGAAAAGCATCTTACGGATGGCATGACAGTAAGAGAATTATGCAGTGCTGCCAT
AACCATGAGTGATAACACTGCGGCCAACTTACTTCTGACAACGATCGGAGGACCGAAGGAGCTAACCGCT
TTTTTGCACAACATGGGGGATCATGTAACTCGCCTTGATCGTTGGGAACCGGAGCTGAATGAAGCCATAC
CAAACGACGAGCGTGACACCACGATGCCTGTAGCAATGGCAACAACGTTGCGCAAACTATTAACTGGCGA
ACTACTTACTCTAGCTTCCCGGCAACAATTAATAGACTGGATGGAGGCGGATAAAGTTGCAGGACCACTT
CTGCGCTCGGCCCTTCCGGCTGGCTGGTTTATTGCTGATAAATCTGGAGCCGGTGAGCGTGGGTCTCGCG
GTATCATTGCAGCACTGGGGCCAGATGGTAAGCCCTCCCGTATCGTAGTTATCTACACGACGGGGAGTCA
GGCAACTATGGATGAACGAAATAGACAGATCGCTGAGATAGGTGCCTCACTGATTAAGCATTGGTAACTG
TCAGACCAAGTTTACTCATATATACTTTAGATTGATTTAAAACTTCATTTTTAATTTAAAAGGATCTAGG
TGAAGATCCTTTTTGATAATCTCATGACCAAAATCCCTTAACGTGAGTTTTCGTTCCACTGAGCGTCAGA
CCCCGTAGAAAAGATCAAAGGATCTTCTTGAGATCCTTTTTTTCTGCGCGTAATCTGCTGCTTGCAAACA
AAAAAACCACCGCTACCAGCGGTGGTTTGTTTGCCGGATCAAGAGCTACCAACTCTTTTTCCGAAGGTAA
CTGGCTTCAGCAGAGCGCAGATACCAAATACTGTTCTTCTAGTGTAGCCGTAGTTAGGCCACCACTTCAA
GAACTCTGTAGCACCGCCTACATACCTCGCTCTGCTAATCCTGTTACCAGTGGCTGCTGCCAGTGGCGAT
AAGTCGTGTCTTACCGGGTTGGACTCAAGACGATAGTTACCGGATAAGGCGCAGCGGTCGGGCTGAACGG
GGGGTTCGTGCACACAGCCCAGCTTGGAGCGAACGACCTACACCGAACTGAGATACCTACAGCGTGAGCT
ATGAGAAAGCGCCACGCTTCCCGAAGGGAGAAAGGCGGACAGGTATCCGGTAAGCGGCAGGGTCGGAACA
GGAGAGCGCACGAGGGAGCTTCCAGGGGGAAACGCCTGGTATCTTTATAGTCCTGTCGGGTTTCGCCACC
TCTGACTTGAGCGTCGATTTTTGTGATGCTCGTCAGGGGGGCGGAGCCTATGGAAAAACGCCAGCAACGC
GGCCTTTTTACGGTTCCTGGCCTTTTGCTGGCCTTTTGCTCACATGTTCTTTCCTGCGTTATCCCCTGAT
TCTGTGGATAACCGTATTACCGCCTTTGAGTGAGCTGATACCGCTCGCCGCAGCCGAACGACCGAGCGCA
GCGAGTCAGTGAGCGAGGAAGCGGAAGAGCGCCCAATACGCAAACCGCCTCTCCCCGCGCGTTGGCCGAT
TCATTAATGCAGCTGGCACGACAGGTTTCCCGACTGGAAAGCGGGCAGTGAGCGCAACGCAATTAATGTG
AGTTAGCTCACTCATTAGGCACCCCAGGCTTTACACTTTATGCTTCCGGCTCGTATGTTGTGTGGAATTG
TGAGCGGATAACAATTTCACACAGGAAACAGCTATGACCATGATTACGCCAAGCGCGCAATTAACCCTCA
CTAAAGGGAACAAAAGCTGGAGCTGCAAGC
