>Addgene plasmid #144824 | TFORF3348 | depositor partial sequence | sequence record 286587 | Insert
ATCGATTGATCAACAAGTTTGTACAAAAAAGTTGGCATGAACTGCATGAAAGGCCCGCTTCACTTGGAGC
ACCGAGCAGCGGGGACCAAGCTGTCGGCCGTCTCCTCATCTTCCTGTCACCATCCCCAGCCGTTAGCCAT
GGCTTCGGTTCTGGCTCCCGGTCAGCCCCGGTCGCTGGACTCCTCCAAGCACAGGCTGGAGGTGCACACC
ATCTCCGACACCTCCAGCCCGGAGGCCGCAGAGAAAGATAAAAGCCAGCAGGGGAAGAATGAGGACGTGG
GCGCCGAGGACCCGTCTAAGAAGAAGCGGCAAAGGCGGCAGCGGACTCACTTTACCAGCCAGCAGCTCCA
GGAGCTGGAGGCCACTTTCCAGAGGAACCGCTACCCGGACATGTCCACACGCGAAGAAATCGCTGTGTGG
ACCAACCTTACGGAAGCCCGAGTCCGGGTTTGGTTCAAGAATCGTCGGGCCAAATGGAGAAAGAGGGAGC
GCAACCAGCAGGCCGAGCTATGCAAGAATGGCTTCGGGCCGCAGTTCAATGGGCTCATGCAGCCCTACGA
CGACATGTACCCAGGCTATTCCTACAACAACTGGGCCGCCAAGGGCCTTACATCCGCCTCCCTATCCACC
AAGAGCTTCCCCTTCTTCAACTCTATGAACGTCAACCCCCTGTCATCACAGAGCATGTTTTCCCCACCCA
ACTCTATCTCGTCCATGAGCATGTCGTCCAGCATGGTGCCCTCAGCAGTGACAGGCGTCCCGGGCTCCAG
TCTCAACAGCCTGAATAACTTGAACAACCTGAGTAGCCCGTCGCTGAATTCCGCGGTGCCGACGCCTGCC
TGTCCTTACGCGCCGCCGACTCCTCCGTATGTTTATAGGGACACGTGTAACTCGAGCCTGGCCAGCCTGA
GACTGAAAGCAAAGCAGCACTCCAGCTTCGGCTACGCCAGCGTGCAGAACCCGGCCTCCAACCTGAGTGC
TTGCCAGTATGCAGTGGACCGGCCCGTGTGCCCAACTTTCTTGTACAAAGTGGTTGATATCGGTAAGCCT
ATCCCTAACCCTCTCCTCGGTCTCGATTCTACGTAGTAATGAACTAGTCCGTAACTTGAAAGTATTTCGA
TTTCTTGGCTTTATATATCTTGTGGAAAGGACGAATGTTATCAGATCCCCCGCAACGG
