>Addgene plasmid #144824 | TFORF3348 | depositor partial sequence | sequence record 286588 | Barcode
ATGTTATCAGATCCCCCGCAACGG
